>Addgene plasmid #63820 | mRFP1-19 | depositor full sequence | sequence record 106553 | Full Sequence
TACGTGCCGATCAACGTCTCATTTTCGCCAGATATCCTCGAGCGCGGAATTCCCTAGGGGATCCGTTGAC
GGCTAGCTCAGTCCTAGGTACAGTGCTAGCTTCTAGAAACGACGTCGACGATCACAACTTGAGGTTGTAT
TCATGGCGAGCTCTGAAGACGTTATCAAAGAGTTCATGCGTTTCAAAGTTCGTATGGAAGGTTCCGTTAA
CGGTCACGAGTTCGAAATCGAAGGTGAAGGTGAAGGTCGTCCGTACGAAGGTACCCAGACCGCTAAACTG
AAAGTTACCAAAGGTGGTCCGCTGCCGTTCGCTTGGGACATCCTGTCCCCGCAGTTCCAGTACGGTTCCA
AAGCTTACGTTAAACACCCGGCTGACATCCCGGACTACCTGAAACTGTCCTTCCCGGAAGGTTTCAAATG
GGAACGTGTTATGAACTTCGAAGACGGTGGTGTTGTTACCGTTACCCAGGACTCCTCCCTGCAAGACGGT
GAGTTCATCTACAAAGTTAAACTGCGTGGTACCAACTTCCCGTCCGACGGTCCGGTTATGCAGAAAAAAA
CCATGGGTTGGGAAGCTTCCACCGAACGTATGTACCCGGAAGACGGTGCTCTGAAAGGTGAAATCAAAAT
GCGTCTGAAACTGAAAGACGGTGGTCACTACGACGCTGAAGTTAAAACCACCTACATGGCTAAAAAACCG
GTTCAGCTGCCGGGTGCTTACAAAACCGACATCAAACTGGACATCACCTCCCACAACGAAGACTACACCA
TCGTTGAACAGTACGAACGTGCTGAAGGTCGTCACTCCACCGGTGCTTAATAAGGCCGGCCGTGCTAGTG
TAGATCGCTACTAGAGCCAGGCATCAAATAAAACGAAAGGCTCAGTCGAAAGACTGGGCCTTTCGTTTTA
TCTGTTGTTTGTCGGTGAACGCTCTCTACTAGAGTCACACTGGCTCACCTTCGGGTGGGCCTTTCTGCGT
TTATACAATTGACTAGTCTGCAGAAAAGCGGCCGCGGCATCAAATAAAACGAAAGGCTCAGTCGAAAGAC
TGGGCCTTTCGTTTTATCTGTTGTTTGTCGGTGAACGCTCTCCTGAGTAGGACAAATCCGCCGCCCTAGA
GCATGCGCGTTCGGCTGCGGCGAGCGGTATCAGCTCACTCAAAGGCGGTAATACGGTTATCCACAGAATC
AGGGGATAACGCAGGAAAGAACATGTGAGCAAAAGGCCAGCAAAAGGCCAGGAACCGTAAAAAGGCCGCG
TTGCTGGCGTTTTTCCATAGGCTCCGCCCCCCTGACGAGCATCACAAAAATCGACGCTCAAGTCAGAGGT
GGCGAAACCCGACAGGACTATAAAGATACCAGGCGTTTCCCCCTGGAAGCTCCCTCGTGCGCTCTCCTGT
TCCGACCCTGCCGCTTACCGGATACCTGTCCGCCTTTCTCCCTTCGGGAAGCGTGGCGCTTTCTCATAGC
TCACGCTGTAGGTATCTCAGTTCGGTGTAGGTCGTTCGCTCCAAGCTGGGCTGTGTGCACGAACCCCCCG
TTCAGCCCGACCGCTGCGCCTTATCCGGTAACTATCGTCTTGAGTCCAACCCGGTAAGACACGACTTATC
GCCACTGGCAGCAGCCACTGGTAACAGGATTAGCAGAGCGAGGTATGTAGGCGGTGCTACAGAGTTCTTG
AAGTGGTGGCCTAACTACGGCTACACTAGAAGGACAGTATTTGGTATCTGCGCTCTGCTGAAGCCAGTTA
CCTTCGGAAAAAGAGTTGGTAGCTCTTGATCCGGCAAACAAACCACCGCTGGTAGCGGTGGTTTTTTTGT
TTGCAAGCAGCAGATTACGCGCAGAAAAAAAGGATCTCAAGAAGATCCTTTGATCTTTTCTACGGGGTCT
GACGCTCAGTGGAACGAAAACTCACGTTAAGGGATTTTGGTCATGCCCGGGTGCTTGGATTCTCACCAAT
AAAAAACGCCCGGCGGCAACCGAGCGTTCTGAACAAATCCAGATGGAGTTCTGAGGTCATTACTGGATCT
ATCAACAGGAGTCCAAGCGGTACCGATATCAAATTACGCCCCGCCCTGCCACTCATCGCAGTACTGTTGT
AATTCATTAAGCATTCTGCCGACATGGAAGCCATCACAAACGGCATGATGAACCTGAATCGCCAGCGGCA
TCAGCACCTTGTCGCCTTGCGTATAATATTTGCCCATGGTGAAAACGGGGGCGAAGAAGTTGTCCATATT
GGCCACGTTTAAATCAAAACTGGTGAAACTCACCCAGGGATTGGCTGAGACGAAAAACATATTCTCAATA
AACCCTTTAGGGAAATAGGCCAGGTTTTCACCGTAACACGCCACATCTTGCGAATATATGTGTAGAAACT
GCCGGAAATCGTCGTGGTATTCACTCCAGAGCGATGAAAACGTTTCAGTTTGCTCATGGAAAACGGTGTA
ACAAGGGTGAACACTATCCCATATCACCAGCTCACCGTCTTTCATTGCCATACGAAATTCCGGATGAGCA
TTCATCAGGCGGGCAAGAATGTGAATAAAGGCCGGATAAAACTTGTGCTTATTTTTCTTTACGGTCTTTA
AAAAGGCCGTAATATCCAGCTGAACGGTCTGGTTATAGGTACATTGAGCAACTGACTGAAATGCCTCAAA
ATGTTCTTTACGATGCCATTGGGATATATCAACGGTGGTATATCCAGTGATTTTTTTCTCCATTTTAGCT
TCCTTAGCTCCTGAAAATCTCGATAACTCAAAAAATACGCCCGGTAGTGATCTTATTTCATTATGGTGAA
AGTTGGAACCTCT
Features (pLannotate 1.2.2; 9 found; start..end, strand, type, name):
     66..90      +  promoter       J23119(SpeI) promoter (fragment): bacterial promoter (Registry of Standard Biological Parts BBa J23119) modified to end with an SpeI site
    143..817     +  CDS            mRFP1: mRFP1 is a basic (constitutively fluorescent) red fluorescent protein published in 2002, derived from Discosoma sp.. It is reported to be a somewhat slowly-maturing monomer with low acid sensitivity.
    865..936     +  terminator     rrnB T1 terminator: transcription terminator T1 from the E. coli rrnB gene
    952..979     +  terminator     T7Te terminator: phage T7 early transcription terminator
   1021..1107    +  terminator     rrnB T1 terminator: Escherichia coli rrnB; transcription terminator T1 from the E. coli rrnB gene
   1272..1860    -  rep_origin     ori: high-copy-number ColE1/pMB1/pBR322/pUC origin of replication
   1949..2043    -  terminator     lambda t0 terminator: transcription terminator from phage lambda
   2067..2723    -  CDS            cat: CAT_ECOLX - Experimental evidence at protein level: Swiss-Prot protein existence level 1. This enzyme is an effector of chloramphenicol resistance in bacteria. From Escherichia coli. This protein is used as a marker in many commonly used cloning vectors, such as pACYC184.
   2724..13      -  promoter       cat promoter (across the origin): promoter of the E. coli cat gene encoding chloramphenicol acetyltransferase
