[The description below was written by a language model from this plasmid's Addgene catalogue record and pLannotate feature annotations shown in this document.]
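Description:
mRFP1-19 is a small (about 2.8 kb) bacterial expression plasmid built on the FTV backbone and belongs to a library of constructs that differ in the ribosome binding site placed upstream of mRFP1, so that each member translates the reporter at a different rate. It is maintained in E. coli at high copy through a ColE1/pUC-type origin of replication and is selected with chloramphenicol. Resistance comes from a cat (chloramphenicol acetyltransferase) gene driven by its native promoter, which spans the numbering origin of the circular sequence, and followed by a phage lambda t0 terminator.

The payload is a single reporter cassette. The catalogue entry lists the constitutive Anderson-series promoter J23100. The automated annotation instead matched a fragment of the closely related J23119 promoter at that position, which most likely reflects the sequence similarity within this promoter family rather than a different part. Downstream, a short unannotated stretch before the coding sequence presumably holds the variant RBS that defines this library member, though the feature table does not annotate it and the record gives no translation rate for it. The coding sequence is a synthetic, E. coli codon-optimized mRFP1, a monomeric, constitutively fluorescent red protein derived from Discosoma. Transcription is stopped by a stack of terminators (rrnB T1, the T7 early terminator and a second rrnB T1), which insulates the cassette from the origin and the resistance marker.

Because the promoter and coding sequence are described as constant across the library, red fluorescence gives a readout of RBS-dependent translation initiation strength. The construct therefore suits work on mapping and tuning protein expression levels in bacteria, in line with the stated purpose of the collection.
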