Addgene plasmid #63820: mRFP1-19
Purpose: A member of an RBS library for mRFP1 with different translation rates
Depositing lab: Howard Salis. Depositing organization: Pennsylvania State University. Publication: Efficient search, mapping, and optimization of multi-protein genetic systems in diverse bacteria. Farasat I, Kushwaha M, Collens J, Easterbrook M, Guido M, Salis HM. Mol Syst Biol. 2014 Jun 21;10:731. doi: 10.15252/msb.20134955. PubMed 24952589.
Backbone
  Vector backbone: FTV
  Vector type: Bacterial Expression
Growth in bacteria
  Bacterial resistance: Chloramphenicol, 25 μg/mL
  Growth temperature: 37°C
  Growth strain: DH10B
  Copy number: High Copy
Gene/Insert
  Gene/Insert name: mRFP1
  Species: Synthetic
  Mutation: Codon optimized for E.coli
  Promoter: J23100
  Cloning method: Restriction Enzyme; 5′ cloning site unknown (unknown if destroyed); 3′ cloning site unknown (unknown if destroyed)
  Sequencing primers: 5′ RNAde-BB-3 (tacggacgaccttcaccttc)
Terms and licenses: Academic/Nonprofit Terms; Industry Terms: Not Available to Industry
How to cite: mRFP1-19 was a gift from Howard Salis (Addgene plasmid # 63820 ; http://n2t.net/addgene:63820 ; RRID:Addgene_63820)
