>Addgene plasmid #63820 | mRFP1-19 | addgene partial sequence | sequence record 108476 | jkRFP-F 5'-tggtcactacgacgctgaag-3'
CCGACATCAAACTGGACATCACCTCCCACAACGAAGACTACACCATCGTTGAACAGTACGAACGTGCTGA
AGGTCGTCACTCCACCGGTGCTTAATAAGGCCGGCCGTGCTAGTGTAGATCGCTACTAGAGCCAGGCATC
AAATAAAACGAAAGGCTCAGTCGAAAGACTGGGCCTTTCGTTTTATCTGTTGTTTGTCGGTGAACGCTCT
CTACTAGAGTCACACTGGCTCACCTTCGGGTGGGCCTTTCTGCGTTTATACAATTGACTAGTCCAACTGC
AGAAAAGCGGCCGCGGCATCAAATAAAACGAAAGGCTCAGTCGAAAGACTGGGCCTTTCGTTTTATCTGT
TGTTTGTCGGTGAACGCTCTCCTGAGTAGGACAAATCCGCCGCCCTAGAGCATGCGCGTTCGGCTGCGGC
GAGCGGTATCAGCTCACTCAAAGGCGGTAATACGGTTATCCACAGAATCAGGGGATAACGCAGGAAAGAA
CATGTGAGCAAAAGGCCAGCAAAAGGCCAGGAACCGTAAAAAGGCCGCGTTGCTGGCGTTTTTCCATAGG
CTCCGCCCCCCTGACGAGCATCACAAAAATCGACGCTCAAGTCAGAGGTGGCGAAACCCGACAGGACTAT
AAAGATACCAGGCGTTTCCCCCTGGAAGCTCCCTCGTGCGCTCTCCTGTTCCGACCCTGCCGC
