>Addgene plasmid #63820 | mRFP1-19 | addgene partial sequence | sequence record 108479 | jkRFP-R 5'-gctttggaaccgtactggaa-3'
CTTTCAGTTTAGCGGTCTGGGTACCTTCGTACGGACGACCTTCACCTTCACCTTCGATTTCGAACTCGTG
ACCGTTAACGGAACCTTCCATACGAACTTTGAAACGCATGAACTCTTTGATAACGTCTTCAGAGCTCGCC
ATGAATACACCATGAAGTTGTGATCGTCGACGTCGTTTCTAGAAGCTAGCACTGTACCTAGGACTGAGCT
AGCCGTCAACGGATCCCCTAGGGAATTCCGCGCTCGAGGATATCTGGCGAAAATGAGACGTTGATCGGCA
CGTAAGAGGTTCCAACTTTCACCATAATGAAATAAGATCACTACCGGGCGTATTTTTTGAGTTATCGAGA
TTTTCAGGAGCTAAGGAAGCTAAAATGGAGAAAAAAATCACTGGATATACCACCGTTGATATATCCCAAT
GGCATCGTAAAGAACATTTTGAGGCATTTCAGTCAGTTGCTCAATGTACCTATAACCAGACCGTTCAGCT
GGATATTACGGCCTTTTTAAAGACCGTAAAGAAAAATAAGCACAAGTTTTATCCGGCCTTTATTCACATT
CTTGCCCGCCTGATGAATGCTCATCCGGAATTTCGTATGGCAATGAAAGACGGTGAGCTGGTGATATGGG
ATAGTGTTCACCCTTGTTACACCGTTTTCCATGAGCAAACTGAAACGTTTTCATCGCTCTGGAGTGAATA
CCACGACGA
